>Addgene plasmid #62282 | pJZC620 | depositor full sequence | sequence record 102116 | pJZC620 sequence 17106 bps
GGCCGGCCATTTAAATGTTTAAACGGCCACGCTGGCCGAGGAGAACTTCTAGTATATCTACATACCTAAT
ATTATTGCCTTATTAAAAATGGAATCCCAACAATTACATCAAAATCCACATTCTCTTCAAAATCAATTGT
CCTGTACTTCCTTGTTCATGTGTGTTCAAAAACGTTATATTTATAGGATAATTATACTCTATTTCTCAAC
AAGTAATTGGTTGTTTGGCCGAGCGGTCTAAGGCGCCTGATTCAAGAAATATCTTGACCGCAGTTAACTG
TGGGAATACTCAGGTATCGTAAGATGCAAGAGTTCGAATCTCTTAGCAACCATTATTTTTTTCCTCAACA
TAACGAGAACACACAGGGGCGCTATCGCACAGAATCAAATTCGATGACTGGAAATTTTTTGTTAATTTCA
GAGGTCGCCTGACGCATATACCTTTTTCAACTGAAAAATTGGGAGAAAAAGGAAAGGTGAGAGCGCCGGA
ACCGGCTTTTCATATAGAATAGAGAAGCGTTCATGACTAAATGCTTGCATCACAATACTTGAAGTTGACA
ATATTATTTAAGGACCTATTGTTTTTTCCAATAGGTGGTTAGCAATCGTCTTACTTTCTAACTTTTCTTA
CCTTTTACATTTCAGCAATATATATATATATATTTCAAGGATATACCATTCTAATGTCTGCCCCTAAGTT
ACCAATAGATAGCGGTTTAATATAAGGTTTCAACAAGAAATATTTTGTGAAAATCAAAAGTTAATAGTTT
CACTGTCGAAAATATGAAAGTTTAAGTTTTCAGTTCATCCCATTGTAGTTATCAAATTTCTGTGTTTCCC
GTATATGTGTGCTCTGTATTCATCGCTATCTTGAAACTGGTTATGATCGTTGCGCATGTGACCTGTATCG
CTCAAAAGAGCCCGGCACCGGTACCGGGCAAAAGCCCCTAGCAAGCTAAAATGATTCAACTTTCGTAGTA
ATTTGTTCAACCGGTCACAGTAAAGTCAATGACTAACTTTTGAATCGAGGATGTATTTCCAATTGAAAGC
AATGTATATATAAACCATTGTGTTGAAGCTTGTCTTACAGTTTTCTTGTATCCTCCCATTGTTCATATAG
TACTTAAAGTACCATAATCCTTAAAGAACAAACTTGAAAGAGAATACACTATACACAACTAATAAATAAA
GAATAATCATGGCTGTGACCAAGACAATTGTAGTTCTACCAGGTGACCATGTTGGTCAAGAAATCACTGA
AGAGGCCATTAAAGTTTTAAATGCTATTCAGGAATGTCGTCCAGACAAGGTCAATTTCAAGTTTGATCAT
CATTTGATCGGTGGTGCTGCAATTGATGCCACTGGTGTTCCATTACCAGACGAAGCTTTGGAGGCCTCTA
AGAAAGCTGATGCCGTGCTTCTGGGTGCTGTTGGTGGTCCAAAATGGGGTACTGGCGCTGTCAGACCAGA
ACAAGGTCTTTTGAAAATCCGTAAGGAGTTGCAATTGTATGCTAATCTAAGACCATGTAATTTTGCATCT
GATTCCTTACTAGATCTATCGCCATTGAAGCCTGAAATTGCAAGAGGTACAGATTTCGTCGTTGTTAGAG
AACTAGTGGGTGGTATTTATTTCGGGGAGAGAAAAGAAGATGAAGGTGATGGTGTCGCCTGGGATAGCGA
AAAGTATTCTGTGCCCGAAGTTCAAAGAATCACTAGAATGGCTGCTTTCATGGCTCTGCAACACAACCCA
CCTTTACCTATTTGGTCTCTAGATAAAGCCAACGTTCTAGCATCATCAAGATTATGGAGAAAAACAGTGG
AAGAGACGATTAAGAATGAATTCCCACAATTGACTGTTCAACATCAATTGATTGATTCCGCTGCTATGAT
CTTGGTTAAGAACCCAACTCATCTAAATGGTATTATTATCACAAACAATATGTTTGGTGATATTATCTCC
GATGAAGCCTCCGTGATCCCAGGTTCGTTAGGATTACTTCCATCTGCCTCCTTGGCATCTCTTCCAGATA
AGAATACGGCATTTGGTTTATATGAGCCATGTCATGGCTCTGCTCCAGACTTACCAAAGGGAAAGGTTAA
CCCCGTAGCAACAATCCTATCTGCTGCTATGATGTTGAAGTTGTCTCTGGACCTGTTCGAAGAAGGTGAA
ATTATAGAACAAGCAGTCAAGAAAGTGTTGGATTCTGGTATCAGAACAGCGGATCTAAAGGGTACCAACT
CTACTACTGAGGTCGGTGATGCAGTAGCGAAAGCTGTCAGGGAACTATTAGCTTAGACTTAGTAGATGTA
CAGTTGCATACATAAGTCTGAACAGAAAGAAGTAAATATCATATCTAGTTCGGTTTAGAAATCAGTGACT
ATATTGGTTTTGACCAGATCGCAATCCTTGCAAGCATTTAGTAATGACTATCAAACCGGTGAATCATCTG
ATAAGGCTATATTAGCTTGTGCATTCGCATGTATCGGGAAACGAACGGTACCGGGCCCTAAAACAAGAAG
AGGGTTGACTACATCACGATGAGGGGGATCGAAGAAATGATGGTAAATGAAATAGGAAATCAAGGAGCAT
GAAGGCAAAAGACAAATATAAGGGTCGAACGAAAAATAAAGTGAAAAGTGTTGATATGATGTATTTGGCT
TTGCGGCGCCGAAAAAACGAGTTTACGCAATTGCACAATCATGCTGACTCTGTGGCGGACCCGCGCTCTT
GCCGGCCCGGCGATAACGCTGGGCGTGAGGCTGTGCCCGGCGGAGTTTTTTGCGCCTGCATTTTCCAAGG
TTTACCCTGCGCTAAGGGGCGAGATTGGAGAAGCAATAAGAATGCCGGTTGGGGTTGCGATGATGACGAC
CACGACAACTGGTGTCATTATTTAAGTTGCCGAAAGAACCTGAGTGCATTTGCAACATGAGTATACTAGA
AGAATGAGCCAAGACTTGCGAGACGCGAGTTTGCCGGTGGTGCGAACAATAGAGCGACCATGACCTTGAA
GGTGAGACGCGCATAACCGCTAGAGTACTTTGAAGAGGAAACAGCAATAGGGTTGCTACCAGTATAAATA
GACAGGTACATACAACACTGGAAATGGTTGTCTGTTTGAGTACGCTTTCAATTCATTTGGGTGTGCACTT
TATTATGTTACAATATGGAAGGGAACTTTACACTTCTCCTATGCACATATATTAATTAAAGTCCAATGCT
AGTAGAGAAGGGGGGTAACACCCCTCCGCGCTCTTTTCCGATTTTTTTCTAAACCGTGGAATATTTCGGA
TATCCTTTTGTTGTTTCCGGGTGTACAATATGGACTTCCTCTTTTCTGGCAACCAAACCCATACATCGGG
ATTCCTATAATACCTTCGTTGGTCTCCCTAACATGTAGGTGGCGGAGGGGAGATATACAATAGAACAGAT
ACCAGACAGGACATAATGGGCTAAACAAGACTACACCAATTACACTGCCTCATTGATGGTGGTACATAAC
GAACTAATACTGTAGCCCTAGACTTGATAGCCATCATCATATCGAAGTTTCACTACCCTTTTTCCATTTG
CCATCTATTGAAGTAATAATAGGCGCATGCAACTTCTTTTCTTTTTTTTTCTTTTCTCTCTCCCCCGTTG
TTGTCTCACCATATCCGCAATGACAAAAAAATGATGGAAGACACTAAAGGAAAAAATTAACGACAAAGAC
AGCACCAACAGATGTCGTTGTTCCAGAGCTGATGAGGGGTATCTCGAAGCACACGAAACTTTTTCCTTCC
TTCATTCACGCACACTACTCTCTAATGAGCAACGGTATACGGCCTTCCTTCCAGTTACTTGAATTTGAAA
TAAAAAAAAGTTTGCTGTCTTGCTATCAAGTATAAATAGACCTGCAATTATTAATCTTTTGTTTCCTCGT
CATTGTTCTCGTTCCCTTTCTTCCTTGTTTCTTTTTCTGCACAATATTTCAAGCTATACCAAGCATACAA
TCAACTATCTCATATACAATGTCTCTCGAGATGCCCAAAAAGAAAAGAAAAGTGGGTAGTATGGCTTCTA
ACTTTACTCAGTTCGTTCTCGTCGACAATGGCGGAACTGGCGACGTGACTGTCGCCCCAAGCAACTTCGC
TAACGGGATCGCTGAATGGATCAGCTCTAACTCGCGTTCACAGGCTTACAAAGTAACCTGTAGCGTTCGT
CAGAGCTCTGCGCAGAATCGCAAATACACCATCAAAGTCGAGGTGCCTAAAGGCGCCTGGCGTTCGTACT
TAAATATGGAACTAACCATTCCAATTTTCGCCACGAATTCCGACTGCGAGCTTATTGTTAAGGCAATGCA
AGGTCTCCTAAAAGATGGAAACCCGATTCCCTCAGCAATCGCAGCAAACTCCGGCATCTACGGCTCCGGA
CGAGCCGATGCTCTCGACGATTTTGACCTCGATATGCTGGGATCCGACGCTCTCGATGACTTCGACCTTG
ACATGCTGGGGAGTGACGCTCTGGACGACTTCGATCTCGACATGCTGGGCTCCGACGCCCTGGATGACTT
CGATCTGGACATGCTCATCAACTGAAGTGCTTTTAACTAAGAATTATTAGTCTTTTCTGCTTATTTTTTC
ATCATAGTTTAGAACACTTTATATTAACGAATAGTTTATGAATCTATTTAGGTTTAAAAATTGATACAGT
TTTATAAGTTACTTTTTCAAAGACTCGTGCTGTCTATTGCATAATGCACTGGAAGGGGAAAAAAAAGGTG
CACACGCGTGGCTTTTTCTTGAATTTGCAGTTTGAAAAATAACTACATGGATGATAAGAAAACATGGAGT
ACAGTCACTTTGAGAACCTTCAATCAGCTGGTAACGTCTTCGTTAATTGGATACTCAAAAAAGATGGATA
GCATGAATCACAAGATGGAAGGAAATGCGGGCCACGACCACAGTGATATGCATATGGGAGATGGAGATGA
TACCTGACTACTGCACGCTACGCTAAAACAAGAAGAGGGTTGACTACATCACGATGAGGGGGATCGAAGA
AATGATGGTAAATGAAATAGGAAATCAAGGAGCATGAAGGCAAAAGACAAATATAAGGGTCGAACGAAAA
ATAAAGTGAAAAGTGTTGATATGATGTATTTGGCTTTGCGGCGCCGAAAAAACGAGTTTACGCAATTGCA
CAATCATGCTGACTCTGTGGCGGACCCGCGCTCTTGCCGGCCCGGCGATAACGCTGGGCGTGAGGCTGTG
CCCGGCGGAGTTTTTTGCGCCTGCATTTTCCAAGGTTTACCCTGCGCTAAGGGGCGAGATTGGAGAAGCA
ATAAGAATGCCGGTTGGGGTTGCGATGATGACGACCACGACAACTGGTGTCATTATTTAAGTTGCCGAAA
GAACCTGAGTGCATTTGCAACATGAGTATACTAGAAGAATGAGCCAAGACTTGCGAGACGCGAGTTTGCC
GGTGGTGCGAACAATAGAGCGACCATGACCTTGAAGGTGAGACGCGCATAACCGCTAGAGTACTTTGAAG
AGGAAACAGCAATAGGGTTGCTACCAGTATAAATAGACAGGTACATACAACACTGGAAATGGTTGTCTGT
TTGAGTACGCTTTCAATTCATTTGGGTGTGCACTTTATTATGTTACAATATGGAAGGGAACTTTACACTT
CTCCTATGCACATATATTAATTAAAGTCCAATGCTAGTAGAGAAGGGGGGTAACACCCCTCCGCGCTCTT
TTCCGATTTTTTTCTAAACCGTGGAATATTTCGGATATCCTTTTGTTGTTTCCGGGTGTACAATATGGAC
TTCCTCTTTTCTGGCAACCAAACCCATACATCGGGATTCCTATAATACCTTCGTTGGTCTCCCTAACATG
TAGGTGGCGGAGGGGAGATATACAATAGAACAGATACCAGACAGGACATAATGGGCTAAACAAGACTACA
CCAATTACACTGCCTCATTGATGGTGGTACATAACGAACTAATACTGTAGCCCTAGACTTGATAGCCATC
ATCATATCGAAGTTTCACTACCCTTTTTCCATTTGCCATCTATTGAAGTAATAATAGGCGCATGCAACTT
CTTTTCTTTTTTTTTCTTTTCTCTCTCCCCCGTTGTTGTCTCACCATATCCGCAATGACAAAAAAATGAT
GGAAGACACTAAAGGAAAAAATTAACGACAAAGACAGCACCAACAGATGTCGTTGTTCCAGAGCTGATGA
GGGGTATCTCGAAGCACACGAAACTTTTTCCTTCCTTCATTCACGCACACTACTCTCTAATGAGCAACGG
TATACGGCCTTCCTTCCAGTTACTTGAATTTGAAATAAAAAAAAGTTTGCTGTCTTGCTATCAAGTATAA
ATAGACCTGCAATTATTAATCTTTTGTTTCCTCGTCATTGTTCTCGTTCCCTTTCTTCCTTGTTTCTTTT
TCTGCACAATATTTCAAGCTATACCAAGCATACAATCAACTATCTCATATACAATGTCTCTCGAGATGCC
CAAAAAGAAAAGAAAAGTGGGTAGTATGTCCAAAACCATCGTTCTTTCGGTCGGCGAGGCTACTCGCACT
CTGACTGAGATCCAGTCCACCGCAGACCGTCAGATCTTCGAAGAGAAGGTCGGGCCTCTGGTGGGTCGGC
TGCGCCTCACGGCTTCGCTCCGTCAAAACGGAGCCAAGACCGCGTATCGCGTCAACCTAAAACTGGATCA
GGCGGACGTCGTTGATTCCGGACTTCCGAAAGTGCGCTACACTCAGGTATGGTCGCACGACGTGACAATC
GTTGCGAATAGCACCGAGGCCTCGCGCAAATCGTTGTACGATTTGACCAAGTCCCTCGTCGCGACCTCGC
AGGTCGAAGATCTTGTCGTCAACCTTGTGCCGCTGGGCCGTGGCTCCGGACGAGCCGATGCTCTCGACGA
TTTTGACCTCGATATGCTGGGATCCGACGCTCTCGATGACTTCGACCTTGACATGCTGGGGAGTGACGCT
CTGGACGACTTCGATCTCGACATGCTGGGCTCCGACGCCCTGGATGACTTCGATCTGGACATGCTCATCA
ACTGAGCGGATCTCTTATGTCTTTACGATTTATAGTTTTCATTATCAAGTATGCCTATATTAGTATATAG
CATCTTTAGATGACAGTGTTCGAAGTTTCACGAATAAAAGATAATATTCTACTTTTTGCTCCCACCGCGT
TTGCTAGCACGAGTGAACACCATCCCTCGCCTGTGAGTTGTACCCATTCCTCTAAACTGTAGACATGGTA
GCTTCAGCAGTGTTCGTTATGTACGGCATCCTCCAACAAACAGTCGGTTATAGTTTGTCCTGCTCCTCTG
AATCGTCTCCCTCGATATTTCTCATTTTCCTTCGCATGCCAGCATTGAAATGATCGAAGTTCAATGATGA
AACGGTAATTCTTCTGTCATTTACTCATCTCATCTCATCAAGTTATATAATTCTAGGCCCCAGTTCGAGT
TTATCATTATCAATACTGCCATTTCAAAGAATACGTAAATAATTAATAGTAGTGATTTTCCTAACTTTAT
TTAGTCAAAAAATTAGCCTTTTAATTCTGCTGTAACCCGTACATGCCCAAAATAGGGGGCGGGTTACACA
GAATATATAACATCGTAGGTGTCTGGGTGAACAGTTTATTCCTGGCATCCACTAAATATAATGGAGCCCG
CTTTTTAAGCTGGCATCCAGAAAAAAAAAGAATCCCAGCACCAAAATATTGTTTTCTTCACCAACCATCA
GTTCATAGGTCCATTCTCTTAGCGCAACTACAGAGAACAGGGGCACAAACAGGCAAAAAACGGGCACAAC
CTCAATGGAGTGATGCAACCTGCCTGGAGTAAATGATGACACAAGGCAATTGACCCACGCATGTATCTAT
CTCATTTTCTTACACCTTCTATTACCTTCTGCTCTCTCTGATTTGGAAAAAGCTGAAAAAAAAGGTTGAA
ACCAGTTCCCTGAAATTATTCCCCTACTTGACTAATAAGTATATAAAGACGGTAGGTATTGATTGTAATT
CTGTAAATCTATTTCTTAAACTTCTTAAATTCTACTTTTATAGTTAGTCTTTTTTTTAGTTTTAAAACAC
CAAGAACTTAGTTTCGAATAAACACACATAAACAAACAAAATGCTCGAGGACAAGAAGTATTCTATCGGA
CTGGCCATCGGGACTAATAGCGTCGGGTGGGCCGTGATCACTGACGAGTACAAGGTGCCCTCTAAGAAGT
TCAAGGTGCTCGGGAACACCGACCGGCATTCCATCAAGAAAAATCTGATCGGAGCTCTCCTCTTTGATTC
AGGGGAGACCGCTGAAGCAACCCGCCTCAAGCGGACTGCTAGACGGCGGTACACCAGGAGGAAGAACCGG
ATTTGTTACCTTCAAGAGATATTCTCCAACGAAATGGCAAAGGTCGACGACAGCTTCTTCCATAGGCTGG
AAGAATCATTCCTCGTGGAAGAGGATAAGAAGCATGAACGGCATCCCATCTTCGGTAATATCGTCGACGA
GGTGGCCTATCACGAGAAATACCCAACCATCTACCATCTTCGCAAAAAGCTGGTGGACTCAACCGACAAG
GCAGACCTCCGGCTTATCTACCTGGCCCTGGCCCACATGATCAAGTTCAGAGGCCACTTCCTGATCGAGG
GCGACCTCAATCCTGACAATAGCGATGTGGATAAACTGTTCATCCAGCTGGTGCAGACTTACAACCAGCT
CTTTGAAGAGAACCCCATCAATGCAAGCGGAGTCGATGCCAAGGCCATTCTGTCAGCCCGGCTGTCAAAG
AGCCGCAGACTTGAGAATCTTATCGCTCAGCTGCCGGGTGAAAAGAAAAATGGACTGTTCGGGAACCTGA
TTGCTCTTTCACTTGGGCTGACTCCCAATTTCAAGTCTAATTTCGACCTGGCAGAGGATGCCAAGCTGCA
ACTGTCCAAGGACACCTATGATGACGATCTCGACAACCTCCTGGCCCAGATCGGTGACCAATACGCCGAC
CTTTTCCTTGCTGCTAAGAATCTTTCTGACGCCATCCTGCTGTCTGACATTCTCCGCGTGAACACTGAAA
TCACCAAGGCCCCTCTTTCAGCTTCAATGATTAAGCGGTATGATGAGCACCACCAGGACCTGACCCTGCT
TAAGGCACTCGTCCGGCAGCAGCTTCCGGAGAAGTACAAGGAAATCTTCTTTGACCAGTCAAAGAATGGA
TACGCCGGCTACATCGACGGAGGTGCCTCCCAAGAGGAATTTTATAAGTTTATCAAACCTATCCTTGAGA
AGATGGACGGCACCGAAGAGCTCCTCGTGAAACTGAATCGGGAGGATCTGCTGCGGAAGCAGCGCACTTT
CGACAATGGGAGCATTCCCCACCAGATCCATCTTGGGGAGCTTCACGCCATCCTTCGGCGCCAAGAGGAC
TTCTACCCCTTTCTTAAGGACAACAGGGAGAAGATTGAGAAAATTCTCACTTTCCGCATCCCCTACTACG
TGGGACCCCTCGCCAGAGGAAATAGCCGGTTTGCTTGGATGACCAGAAAGTCAGAAGAAACTATCACTCC
CTGGAACTTCGAAGAGGTGGTGGACAAGGGAGCCAGCGCTCAGTCATTCATCGAACGGATGACTAACTTC
GATAAGAACCTCCCCAATGAGAAGGTCCTGCCGAAACATTCCCTGCTCTACGAGTACTTTACCGTGTACA
ACGAGCTGACCAAGGTGAAATATGTCACCGAAGGGATGAGGAAGCCCGCATTCCTGTCAGGCGAACAAAA
GAAGGCAATTGTGGACCTTCTGTTCAAGACCAATAGAAAGGTGACCGTGAAGCAGCTGAAGGAGGACTAT
TTCAAGAAAATTGAATGCTTCGACTCTGTGGAGATTAGCGGGGTCGAAGATCGGTTCAACGCAAGCCTGG
GTACCTACCATGATCTGCTTAAGATCATCAAGGACAAGGATTTTCTGGACAATGAGGAGAACGAGGACAT
CCTTGAGGACATTGTCCTGACTCTCACTCTGTTCGAGGACCGGGAAATGATCGAGGAGAGGCTTAAGACC
TACGCCCATCTGTTCGACGATAAAGTGATGAAGCAACTTAAACGGAGAAGATATACCGGATGGGGACGCC
TTAGCCGCAAACTCATCAACGGAATCCGGGACAAACAGAGCGGAAAGACCATTCTTGATTTCCTTAAGAG
CGACGGATTCGCTAATCGCAACTTCATGCAACTTATCCATGATGATTCCCTGACCTTTAAGGAGGACATC
CAGAAGGCCCAAGTGTCTGGACAAGGTGACTCACTGCACGAGCATATCGCAAATCTGGCTGGTTCACCCG
CTATTAAGAAGGGTATTCTCCAGACCGTGAAAGTCGTGGACGAGCTGGTCAAGGTGATGGGTCGCCATAA
ACCAGAGAACATTGTCATCGAGATGGCCAGGGAAAACCAGACTACCCAGAAGGGACAGAAGAACAGCAGG
GAGCGGATGAAAAGAATTGAGGAAGGGATTAAGGAGCTCGGGTCACAGATCCTTAAAGAGCACCCGGTGG
AAAACACCCAGCTTCAGAATGAGAAGCTCTATCTGTACTACCTTCAAAATGGACGCGATATGTATGTGGA
CCAAGAGCTTGATATCAACAGGCTCTCAGACTACGACGTGGACGCCATCGTCCCTCAGAGCTTCCTCAAA
GACGACTCAATTGACAATAAGGTGCTGACTCGCTCAGACAAGAACCGGGGAAAGTCAGATAACGTGCCCT
CAGAGGAAGTCGTGAAAAAGATGAAGAACTATTGGCGCCAGCTTCTGAACGCAAAGCTGATCACTCAGCG
GAAGTTCGACAATCTCACTAAGGCTGAGAGGGGCGGACTGAGCGAACTGGACAAAGCAGGATTCATTAAA
CGGCAACTTGTGGAGACTCGGCAGATTACTAAACATGTCGCCCAAATCCTTGACTCACGCATGAATACCA
AGTACGACGAAAACGACAAACTTATCCGCGAGGTGAAGGTGATTACCCTGAAGTCCAAGCTGGTCAGCGA
TTTCAGAAAGGACTTTCAATTCTACAAAGTGCGGGAGATCAATAACTATCATCATGCTCATGACGCATAT
CTGAATGCCGTGGTGGGAACCGCCCTGATCAAGAAGTACCCAAAGCTGGAAAGCGAGTTCGTGTACGGAG
ACTACAAGGTCTACGACGTGCGCAAGATGATTGCCAAATCTGAGCAGGAGATCGGAAAGGCCACCGCAAA
GTACTTCTTCTACAGCAACATCATGAATTTCTTCAAGACCGAAATCACCCTTGCAAACGGTGAGATCCGG
AAGAGGCCGCTCATCGAGACTAATGGGGAGACTGGCGAAATCGTGTGGGACAAGGGCAGAGATTTCGCTA
CCGTGCGCAAAGTGCTTTCTATGCCTCAAGTGAACATCGTGAAGAAAACCGAGGTGCAAACCGGAGGCTT
TTCTAAGGAATCAATCCTCCCCAAGCGCAACTCCGACAAGCTCATTGCAAGGAAGAAGGATTGGGACCCT
AAGAAGTACGGCGGATTCGATTCACCAACTGTGGCTTATTCTGTCCTGGTCGTGGCTAAGGTGGAAAAAG
GAAAGTCTAAGAAGCTCAAGAGCGTGAAGGAACTGCTGGGTATCACCATTATGGAGCGCAGCTCCTTCGA
GAAGAACCCAATTGACTTTCTCGAAGCCAAAGGTTACAAGGAAGTCAAGAAGGACCTTATCATCAAGCTC
CCAAAGTATAGCCTGTTCGAACTGGAGAATGGGCGGAAGCGGATGCTCGCCTCCGCTGGCGAACTTCAGA
AGGGTAATGAGCTGGCTCTCCCCTCCAAGTACGTGAATTTCCTCTACCTTGCAAGCCATTACGAGAAGCT
GAAGGGGAGCCCCGAGGACAACGAGCAAAAGCAACTGTTTGTGGAGCAGCATAAGCATTATCTGGACGAG
ATCATTGAGCAGATTTCCGAGTTTTCTAAACGCGTCATTCTCGCTGATGCCAACCTCGATAAAGTCCTTA
GCGCATACAATAAGCACAGAGACAAACCAATTCGGGAGCAGGCTGAGAATATCATCCACCTGTTCACCCT
CACCAATCTTGGTGCCCCTGCCGCATTCAAGTACTTCGACACCACCATCGACCGGAAACGCTATACCTCC
ACCAAAGAAGTGCTGGACGCCACCCTCATCCACCAGAGCATCACCGGACTTTACGAAACTCGGATTGACC
TCTCACAGCTCGGAGGGGATGAGGGAGCTGATCCAAAAAAGAAGAGAAAGGTAGATCCAAAAAAGAAGAG
AAAGGTAGATCCAAAAAAGAAGAGAAAGGTATAGAATTCTACCGGCGGCCGCCACCGCGGTGGAGCTCTA
AGCAAATAGCTAAATTATATACGAATTAATATTATGATTAAGTGTTTACGTGAGTGCGATATTTTTATTA
CTATCTTATACAGTTGTATATACTCTATAAAATGAGTTGTCTATTAATTAACGCGATGAATGCTTTCTGG
GTTTACCTCTCCAACAACTCTAGTTTACTTCTCAATACATTCAATTGTATTTGATTTGTCAATACTTCAT
CATTAATCAATTCTATAGTTTTGTTTTTCTCGTTTATTTCCAAATTTAATGCATCAATTTTATTATTCAA
TTTGTCGTTGATTTTGGTTAATGATTTTATGGTTTGATCTCTGGCATTGATTGTTTGTGTTAGTTTTTCA
TTATTGATAATTAAATTATTTAAGTTAGTTATCAACTCGGTGTTTTCAAGTTTCAAGTTTTCAATTTCTT
TAGAGTTTATTAGATTTGTCAAAGTTTCTGAATTGCTTGATTGGTCCTGTAGAAGAGTATTTGTTGTTGT
GGATAATTGATTCAATTTTTGAGACAATTGCTGGAAGGCGTTGAAATATCTAGCATCAATCTCATGGTTT
TTTTCCCGAGAGTCTCGTAGATTCAATTGTTTTAATATATCTTGGGACCACTCTTGATTTGAACTCATGG
AAATTAAACTGGGTGTTGTGTTGTGGTGTAATGATTGTACCCCCTTTGCTTATAATTGTGTGGCCACCGA
AGTCGGTGATGCTGTCGCCGAAGAAGTTAAGAAAATCCTTGCTTAAAAAGATTCTCTTTTTTTATGATAT
TTGTACATAAACTTTATAAATGAAATTCATAATAGAAACGACACGAAATTACAAAATGGAATATGTTCAT
AGGGTAGACGAAACTATATACGCAATCTACATACATTTATCAAGAAGGAGAAAAAGGAGGATGTAAAGGA
ATACAGGTAAGCAAATTGATACTAATGGCTCAACGTGATAAGGAAAAAGAATTGCACTTTAACATTAATA
TTGACAAGGAGGAGGGCACCACACAAAAAGTTAGGTGTAACAGAAAATCATGAAACTATGATTCCTAATT
TATATATTGGAGGATTTTCTCTAAAAAAAAAAAAATACAACAAATAAAAAACACTCAATGACCTGACCAT
TTGATGGAGTTTAAGTCAATACCTTCTTGAACCATTTCCCATAATGGTGAAAGTTCCCTCAAGAATTTTA
CTCTGTCAGAAACGGCCTTAACGACGTAGGCCGGCCATTTAAATGTTTAAACGGCCACGCTGGCCCAATT
CGCCCTATAGTGAGTCGTATTACAATTCACTGGCCGTCGTTTTACAACGTCGTGACTGGGAAAACCCTGG
CGTTACCCAACTTAATCGCCTTGCAGCACATCCCCCTTTCGCCAGCTGGCGTAATAGCGAAGAGGCCCGC
ACCGATCGCCCTTCCCAACAGTTGCGCAGCCTGAATGGCGAATGG
[124 nt withheld, positions 13836-13959]
C
[91 nt withheld, positions 13961-14051]
A
[49 nt withheld, positions 14053-14101]
CCTTTGACGTTGGAGTCCACGTTCTTT
[37 nt withheld, positions 14129-14165]
ACCCTATCTCGGTCTATTCTTTTGATTTATAAGGGATTTTGCCGATTTCGGCCTATTGGTTAAAAAATGA
GCTGATTTAACAAAAATTTAACGCGAATTTTAACAAAATATTAACGCTTACAATTTCCTGATGCGGTATT
TTCTCCTTACGCATCTGTGCGGTATTTCACACCGCATAGGGTAATAACTGATATAATTAAATTGAAGCTC
TAATTTGTGAGTTTAGTATTAGGATCTCTACCCTTGGCGAAAAGTCCTCTGCCAACAATGATGATATCTG
ATCCACCACTTACAACTTCGTCGACGGTTCTGTACTGCTGACCCAATATGCGTATATATACCAATCTAAG
TCTGTGCTCCTTCCTTCGTTCTTCCTTCTGTTCGGAGATTACCGAATCAAAAAAATTTCAAGGAAACCGA
AATCAAAAAAAAGAATAAAAAAAAAATGATGAATTGAAAAGGTGGTATGGTGCACTCTCAGTACAATCTG
CTCTGATGCCGCATAGTTAAGCCAGCCCCGACACCCGCCAACACCCGCTGACGCGCCCTGACGGGCTTGT
CTGCTCCCGGCATCCGCTTACAGACAAGCTGTGACCGTCTCCGGGAGCTGCATGTGTCAGAGGTTTTCAC
CGTCATCACCGAAACGCGCGAGACGAAAGGGCCTCGTGATACGCCTATTTTTATAGGTTAATGTCATGAT
AATAATGGTTTCTTAGACGTCGGCGCGCCGAGGACGTCAGGTGGCACTTTTCGGGGAAATGTGCGCGGAA
CCCCTATTTGTTTATTTTTCTAAATACATTCAAATATGTATCCGCTCATGAGACAATAACCCTGATAAAT
GCTTCAATAATATTGAAAAAGGAAGAGTATGAGTATTCAACATTTCCGTGTCGCCCTTATTCCCTTTTTT
GCGGCATTTTGCCTTCCTGTTTTTGCTCACCCAGAAACGCTGGTGAAAGTAAAAGATGCTGAAGATCAGT
TGGGTGCACGAGTGGGTTACATCGAACTGGATCTCAACAGCGGTAAGATCCTTGAGAGTTTTCGCCCCGA
AGAACGTTTTCCAATGATGAGCACTTTTAAAGTTCTGCTATGTGGCGCGGTATTATCCCGTATTGACGCC
GGGCAAGAGCAACTCGGTCGCCGCATACACTATTCTCAGAATGACTTGGTTGAGTACTCACCAGTCACAG
AAAAGCATCTTACGGATGGCATGACAGTAAGAGAATTATGCAGTGCTGCCATAACCATGAGTGATAACAC
TGCGGCCAACTTACTTCTGACAACGATCGGAGGACCGAAGGAGCTAACCGCTTTTTTGCACAACATGGGG
GATCATGTAACTCGCCTTGATCGTTGGGAACCGGAGCTGAATGAAGCCATACCAAACGACGAGCGTGACA
CCACGATGCCTGTAGCAATGGCAACAACGTTGCGCAAACTATTAACTGGCGAACTACTTACTCTAGCTTC
CCGGCAACAATTAATAGACTGGATGGAGGCGGATAAAGTTGCAGGACCACTTCTGCGCTCGGCCCTTCCG
GCTGGCTGGTTTATTGCTGATAAATCTGGAGCCGGTGAGCGTGGGTCTCGCGGTATCATTGCAGCACTGG
GGCCAGATGGTAAGCCCTCCCGTATCGTAGTTATCTACACGACGGGGAGTCAGGCAACTATGGATGAACG
AAATAGACAGATCGCTGAGATAGGTGCCTCACTGATTAAGCATTGGTAACTGTCAGACCAAGTTTACTCA
TATATACTTTAGATTGATTTAAAACTTCATTTTTAATTTAAAAGGATCTAGGTGAAGATCCTTTTTGATA
ATCTCATGACCAAAATCCCTTAACGTGAGTTTTCGTTCCACTGAGCGTCAGACCCCGTAGAAAAGATCAA
AGGATCTTCTTGAGATCCTTTTTTTCTGCGCGTAATCTGCTGCTTGCAAACAAAAAAACCACCGCTACCA
GCGGTGGTTTGTTTGCCGGATCAAGAGCTACCAACTCTTTTTCCGAAGGTAACTGGCTTCAGCAGAGCGC
AGATACCAAATACTGTTCTTCTAGTGTAGCCGTAGTTAGGCCACCACTTCAAGAACTCTGTAGCACCGCC
TACATACCTCGCTCTGCTAATCCTGTTACCAGTGGCTGCTGCCAGTGGCGATAAGTCGTGTCTTACCGGG
TTGGACTCAAGACGATAGTTACCGGATAAGGCGCAGCGGTCGGGCTGAACGGGGGGTTCGTGCACACAGC
CCAGCTTGGAGCGAACGACCTACACCGAACTGAGATACCTACAGCGTGAGCTATGAGAAAGCGCCACGCT
TCCCGAAGGGAGAAAGGCGGACAGGTATCCGGTAAGCGGCAGGGTCGGAACAGGAGAGCGCACGAGGGAG
CTTCCAGGGGGAAACGCCTGGTATCTTTATAGTCCTGTCGGGTTTCGCCACCTCTGACTTGAGCGTCGAT
TTTTGTGATGCTCGTCAGGGGGGCGGAGCCTATGGAAAAACGCCAGCAACGCGGCCTTTTTACGGTTCCT
GGCCTTTTGCTGGCCTTTTGCTCACATGTTCTTTCCTGCGTTATCCCCTGATTCTGTGGATAACCGTATT
ACCGCCTTTGAGTGAGCTGATACCGCTCGCCGCAGCCGAACGACCGAGCGCAGCGAGTCAGTGAGCGAGG
AAGCGGAAGAGCGCCCAATACGCAAACCGCCTCTCCCCGCGCGTTGGCCGATTCATTAATGCAGCTGGCA
CGACAGGTTTCCCGACTGGAAAGCGGGCAGTGAGCGCAACGCAATTAATGTGAGTTAGCTCACTCATTAG
GCACCCCAGGCTTTACACTTTATGCTTCCGGCTCCTATGTTGTGTGGAATTGTGAGCGGATAACAATTTC
ACACAGGAAACAGCTATGACCATGATTACGCCAAGCTCGGAATTAACCCTCACTAAAGGGAACAAAAGCT
G
Features (pLannotate 1.2.2; 37 found; start..end, strand, type, name):
     59..136     +  CDS            YO192_YEAST (fragment): Experimental evidence at protein level: Swiss-Prot protein existence level 1. From Saccharomyces cerevisiae (strain ATCC 204508 / S288c) (Baker's yeast).
    276..683     +  promoter       LEU2 promoter: S. cerevisiae LEU2
   1199..2293    +  CDS            LEU2: LEU3_YEAST - Experimental evidence at protein level: Swiss-Prot protein existence level 1. Catalyzes the oxidation of 3-carboxy-2-hydroxy-4- methylpentanoate (3-isopropylmalate) to 3-carboxy-4-methyl-2- oxopentanoate. The product decarboxylates to 4-methyl-2 oxopentanoate. From Saccharomyces cerevisiae (strain ATCC 204508 / S288c) (Baker's yeast).
   2589..2927    +  CDS            YO085_YEAST: Protein predicted: Swiss-Prot protein existence level 4. From Saccharomyces cerevisiae (strain ATCC 204508 / S288c) (Baker's yeast).
   3600..3996    +  promoter       ADH1 promoter: S. cerevisiae ADH1; promoter for alcohol dehydrogenase 1
   4051..4401    +  CDS            CAPSD_BPMS2 (fragment): Experimental evidence at protein level: Swiss-Prot protein existence level 1. Acts as a translational repressor of viral replicase synthesis late in infection. This latter function is the result of capsid protein interaction with an RNA hairpin which contains the replicase ribosome-binding site. From Escherichia phage MS2 (Bacteriophage MS2).
   4541..4566    +  CDS            VP64 (fragment): tetrameric repeat of the minimal activation domain of herpes simplex virus VP16 (Beerli et al., 1998)
   4807..4974    +  CDS            CTR2 (fragment): CTR2_YEAST - Experimental evidence at protein level: Swiss-Prot protein existence level 1. Provides bioavailable copper via mobilization of vacuolar copper stores and export to the cytoplasm. From Saccharomyces cerevisiae (strain ATCC 204508 / S288c) (Baker's yeast).
   5074..5412    +  CDS            YO085_YEAST: Protein predicted: Swiss-Prot protein existence level 4. From Saccharomyces cerevisiae (strain ATCC 204508 / S288c) (Baker's yeast).
   6085..6481    +  promoter       ADH1 promoter: S. cerevisiae ADH1; promoter for alcohol dehydrogenase 1
   6539..6901    +  CDS            COAT_BPPP7: Experimental evidence at protein level: Swiss-Prot protein existence level 1. Forms the phage shell; binds to the phage RNA. From Pseudomonas phage PP7 (Bacteriophage PP7).
   7041..7066    +  CDS            VP64 (fragment): tetrameric repeat of the minimal activation domain of herpes simplex virus VP16 (Beerli et al., 1998)
   7076..7375    +  terminator     ADH2 terminator: transcription terminator for the S. cerevisiae alcohol dehydrogenase 2 (ADH2) gene
   7494..8160    +  promoter       GAP promoter: S. cerevisiae TDH3; promoter for glyceraldehyde-3-phosphate dehydrogenase
   8170..12270   +  CDS            cas9: CAS9_STRP1 - Also known as csn1 From Streptococcus pyogenes serotype M1.
  12283..12303   +  CDS            SV40 NLS: nuclear localization signal of SV40 (simian virus 40) large T antigen
  12307..12327   +  CDS            SV40 NLS: nuclear localization signal of SV40 (simian virus 40) large T antigen
  12331..12351   +  CDS            SV40 NLS: nuclear localization signal of SV40 (simian virus 40) large T antigen
  12365..12388   -  misc_feature   MCS (fragment): pBluescript multiple cloning site
  13084..13136   +  CDS            LEU2 (fragment): 3-isopropylmalate dehydrogenase, required for leucine biosynthesis; S. cerevisiae LEU2; yeast auxotrophic marker
  13498..13608   -  CDS            NFS1 (fragment): NFS1_YEAST - Also known as SPL1 From Saccharomyces cerevisiae (strain ATCC 204508 / S288c) (Baker's yeast).
  13654..13672   -  promoter       T7 promoter: promoter for bacteriophage T7 RNA polymerase
  13675..13832   +  CDS            lacZα (fragment): LacZα fragment of β-galactosidase; lacZ fragment
  13836..14264   +  rep_origin     f1 ori (sequence partly withheld): f1 bacteriophage origin of replication; arrow indicates direction of (+) strand synthesis
  14292..14343   -  misc_feature   bom (fragment): basis of mobility region from pBR322
  14399..14491   -  CDS            URA3 (fragment): PYRF_YEAST - Experimental evidence at protein level: Swiss-Prot protein existence level 1. From Saccharomyces cerevisiae (strain ATCC 204508 / S288c) (Baker's yeast).
  14491..14623   -  promoter       URA3 promoter (fragment): S. cerevisiae URA3
  14631..14680   -  misc_feature   bom (fragment): basis of mobility region from pBR322
  14782..14817   -  CDS            rop (fragment): Rop protein, which maintains plasmids at low copy number; rop
  14929..15033   +  promoter       AmpR promoter: bla
  15034..15894   +  CDS            AmpR: β-lactamase; bla; confers resistance to ampicillin, carbenicillin, and related antibiotics
  16065..16653   +  rep_origin     ori: high-copy-number ColE1/pMB1/pBR322/pUC origin of replication
  16836..16928   +  CDS            lacI (fragment): lac repressor; lacI; The lac repressor binds to the lac operator to inhibit transcription in E. coli. This inhibition can be relieved by adding lactose or isopropyl-β-D-thiogalactopyranoside (IPTG).
  16941..16962   +  protein_bind   CAP binding site: CAP binding activates transcription in the presence of cAMP. E. coli catabolite activator protein
  16977..17007   +  promoter       lac promoter: promoter for the E. coli lac operon
  17011..17033   +  protein_bind   lac operator (fragment): The lac repressor binds to the lac operator to inhibit transcription in E. coli. This inhibition can be relieved by adding lactose or isopropyl-β-D-thiogalactopyranoside (IPTG). lac repressor encoded by lacI
  17076..17094   +  promoter       T3 promoter: promoter for bacteriophage T3 RNA polymerase
