[The description below was written by a language model from this plasmid's Addgene catalogue record and pLannotate feature annotations shown in this document.]
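Description:
pJZC620 is a 17.1 kb yeast expression plasmid built on the pNH605 backbone that supplies the three protein components of a CRISPR RNA-scaffold transcriptional activation system in Saccharomyces cerevisiae. It is propagated in E. coli through a high-copy ColE1/pUC-type origin with ampicillin resistance (AmpR/bla), and it also retains an f1 origin and remnants of a pBluescript-style lacZα/MCS region with T3 and T7 promoters. Selection in yeast relies on a complete LEU2 gene with its own promoter. The feature table shows no yeast replication origin (neither 2μ nor CEN/ARS). It does show an additional LEU2 fragment and neighbouring NFS1 sequence downstream of the payload, which is consistent with an integrating design targeted to the LEU2 locus, although the record does not state this explicitly.

The payload consists of three expression cassettes in the same orientation. Two ADH1 promoters each drive an RNA-binding phage coat protein fused at its C terminus to the VP64 activation domain, a tetramer of the minimal VP16 activator: one carries the MS2 coat protein (MCP) and the other the PP7 coat protein (PCP). An ADH2 terminator is annotated after the PCP-VP64 unit. The strong constitutive TDH3 (GAP) promoter then drives Streptococcus pyogenes dCas9, rendered nuclease-dead by mutations in the RuvC1 and HNH domains and followed by three tandem SV40 nuclear localization signals.

No guide RNA is encoded here, so the plasmid is meant to be paired with separately supplied scaffold RNAs, guide RNAs extended with MS2 or PP7 hairpins. dCas9 brings these RNAs to target loci, and the hairpins recruit MCP-VP64 or PCP-VP64 to activate transcription, allowing programmable gene regulation in yeast.
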