Addgene plasmid #62282: pJZC620
Purpose: Expresses dCas9, MCP-VP64, and PCP-VP64 in Yeast cells
Depositing lab: Wendell Lim & Stanley Qi. Depositing organization: University of California, San Francisco (UCSF). Publication: Engineering Complex Synthetic Transcriptional Programs with CRISPR RNA Scaffolds. Zalatan JG, Lee ME, Almeida R, Gilbert LA, Whitehead EH, La Russa M, Tsai JC, Weissman JS, Dueber JE, Qi LS, Lim WA. Cell. 2014 Dec 18. pii: S0092-8674(14)01570-0. doi: 10.1016/j.cell.2014.11.052. PubMed 25533786.
Backbone
  Vector backbone: pNH605
  Vector type: Yeast Expression
  Selectable markers: LEU2
Growth in bacteria
  Bacterial resistance: Ampicillin, 100 μg/mL
  Growth temperature: 37°C
  Growth strain: Stbl3
  Copy number: Unknown
Gene/Insert 1
  Gene/Insert name: MCP-VP64 (alt name: MCP RNA binding protein fused to VP64)
  Promoter: pAdh
  Tag / fusion protein: VP64 (C terminal on insert)
  Cloning method: Unknown
  Sequencing primers: 5′ TTTCTGCACAATATTTCAAGC
Gene/Insert 2
  Gene/Insert name: PCP-VP64 (alt name: PCP RNA binding protein fused to VP64)
  Promoter: pAdh
  Tag / fusion protein: VP64 (C terminal on insert)
  Cloning method: Unknown
  Sequencing primers: 5′ TTTCTGCACAATATTTCAAGC
Gene/Insert 3
  Gene/Insert name: dCas9
  Mutation: Nuclease activity has been inactivated by mutations in RuvC1 and HNH domains
  Promoter: pTdh3
  Cloning method: Gibson Cloning
  Sequencing primers: 5′ CGGTAGGTATTGATTGTAATTCTG
Terms and licenses: Academic/Nonprofit Terms; Industry Terms: Not Available to Industry
How to cite: pJZC620 was a gift from Wendell Lim & Stanley Qi (Addgene plasmid # 62282 ; http://n2t.net/addgene:62282 ; RRID:Addgene_62282)
