>Addgene plasmid #62282 | pJZC620 | addgene partial sequence | sequence record 107266 | hdCas9-R1 5'-CCTTTCTGAAATCGCTGACC-3'
GTTTGTCGTTTTCGTCGTACTTGGTATTCATGCGTGAGTCAAGGATTTGGGCGACATGTTTAGTAATCTG
CCGAGTCTCCACAAGTTGCCGTTTAATGAATCCTGCTTTGTCCAGTTCGCTCAGTCCGCCCCTCTCAGCC
TTAGTGAGATTGTCGAACTTCCGCTGAGTGATCAGCTTTGCGTTCAGAAGCTGGCGCCAATAGTTCTTCA
TCTTTTTCACGACTTCCTCTGAGGGCACGTTATCTGACTTTCCCCGGTTCTTGTCTGAGCGAGTCAGCAC
CTTATTGTCAATTGAGTCGTCTTTGAGGAAGCTCTGAGGGACGATGGCGTCCACGTCGTAGTCTGAGAGC
CTGTTGATATCAAGCTCTTGGTCCACATACATATCGCGTCCATTTTGAAGGTAGTACAGATAGAGCTTCT
CATTCTGAAGCTGGGTGTTTTCCACCGGGTGCTCTTTAAGGATCTGTGACCCGAGCTCCTTAATCCCTTC
CTCAATTCTTTTCATCCGCTCCCTGCTGTTCTTCTGTCCCTTCTGGGTAGTCTGGTTTTCCCTGGCCATC
TCGATGACAATGTTCTCTGGTTTATGGCGACCCATCACCTTGACCAGCTCGTCCACGACTTTCACGGTCT
GGAGAATACCCTTCTTAATAGCGGGTGAACCAGCCAGATTTGCGATATGCTCGTGCAGTGAGTCACCTTG
TCCAGACAC
