>Addgene plasmid #62282 | pJZC620 | addgene partial sequence | sequence record 108340 | GPDpro-F  5'-CGGTAGGTATTGATTGTAATTCTG-3'
CTACTTTTATAGTTAGTCTTTTTTTTAGTTTTAAAACACCAAGAACTTAGTTTCGAATAAACACACATAA
ACAAACAAAATGCTCGAGGACAAGAAGTATTCTATCGGACTGGCCATCGGGACTAATAGCGTCGGGTGGG
CCGTGATCACTGACGAGTACAAGGTGCCCTCTAAGAAGTTCAAGGTGCTCGGGAACACCGACCGGCATTC
CATCAAGAAAAATCTGATCGGAGCTCTCCTCTTTGATTCAGGGGAGACCGCTGAAGCAACCCGCCTCAAG
CGGACTGCTAGACGGCGGTACACCAGGAGGAAGAACCGGATTTGTTACCTTCAAGAGATATTCTCCAACG
AAATGGCAAAGGTCGACGACAGCTTCTTCCATAGGCTGGAAGAATCATTCCTCGTGGAAGAGGATAAGAA
GCATGAACGGCATCCCATCTTCGGTAATATCGTCGACGAGGTGGCCTATCACGAGAAATACCCAACCATC
TACCATCTTCGCAAAAAGCTGGTGGACTCAACCGACAAGGCAGACCTCCGGCTTATCTACCTGGCCCTGG
CCCACATGATCAAGTTCAGAGGCCACTTCCTGATCGAGGGCGACCTCAATCCTGACAATAGCGATGTGGA
TAAACTGTTCATCCAGCTGGTGCAGACTTACAACCAGCTCTTTGAAGAGAACCCCATCAATGCAAGCGGA
GTCGATGCCAAGGCCATTCTGTCAGCCCGGCTGTC
