>Addgene plasmid #62282 | pJZC620 | addgene partial sequence | sequence record 108342 | pRS-Phy-R 5'-tgttggagaggtaaacccaga-3'
CTCATTTTATAGAGTATATACAACTGTATAAGATAGTAATAAAAATATCGCACTCACGTAAACACTTAAT
CATAATATTAATTCGTATATAATTTAGCTATTTGCTTAGAGCTCCACCGCGGTGGCGGCCGCCGGTAGAA
TTCTATACCTTTCTCTTCTTTTTTGGATCTACCTTTCTCTTCTTTTTTGGATCTACCTTTCTCTTCTTTT
TTGGATCAGCTCCCTCATCCCCTCCGAGCTGTGAGAGGTCAATCCGAGTTTCGTAAAGTCCGGTGATGCT
CTGGTGGATGAGGGTGGCGTCCAGCACTTCTTTGGTGGAGGTATAGCGTTTCCGGTCGATGGTGGTGTCG
AAGTACTTGAATGCGGCAGGGGCACCAAGATTGGTGAGGGTGAACAGGTGGATGATATTCTCAGCCTGCT
CCCGAATTGGTTTGTCTCTGTGCTTATTGTATGCGCTAAGGACTTTATCGAGGTTGGCATCAGCGAGAAT
GACGCGTTTAGAAAACTCGGAAATCTGCTCAATGATCTCGTCCAGATAATGCTTATGCTGCTCCACAAAC
AGTTGCTTTTGCTCGTTGTCCTCGGGGCTCCCCTTCAGCTTCTCGTAATGGCTTGCAAGGTAGAGGAAAT
TCACGTACTTGGAGGGGAGAGCCAGCTCATTACCCTTCTGAAGTTCGCCAGCGGAGGCGAGCATCCGCTT
CCGCCCATTCTCCAGTTCGAACAGGCTATACTTTGGGAGCTTGATGATAAGGTCCTTCTTGAC
