>Addgene plasmid #62282 | pJZC620 | addgene partial sequence | sequence record 108343 | MCP-F 5'-cgacaatggcggaactgg-3'
ATCGCTGAATGGATCAGCTCTAACTCGCGTTCACAGGCTTACAAAGTAACCTGTAGCGTTCGTCAGAGCT
CTGCGCAGAATCGCAAATACACCATCAAAGTCGAGGTGCCTAAAGGCGCCTGGCGTTCGTACTTAAATAT
GGAACTAACCATTCCAATTTTCGCCACGAATTCCGACTGCGAGCTTATTGTTAAGGCAATGCAAGGTCTC
CTAAAAGATGGAAACCCGATTCCCTCAGCAATCGCAGCAAACTCCGGCATCTACGGCTCCGGACGAGCCG
ATGCTCTCGACGATTTTGACCTCGATATGCTGGGATCCGACGCTCTCGATGACTTCGACCTTGACATGCT
GGGGAGTGACGCTCTGGACGACTTCGATCTCGACATGCTGGGCTCCGACGCCCTGGATGACTTCGATCTG
GACATGCTCATCAACTGAAGTGCTTTTAACTAAGAATTATTAGTCTTTTCTGCTTATTTTTTCATCATAG
TTTAGAACACTTTATATTAACGAATAGTTTATGAATCTATTTAGGTTTAAAAATTGATACAGTTTTATAA
GTTACTTTTTCAAAGACTCGTGCTGTCTATTGCATAATGCACTGGAAGGGGAAAAAAAAGGTGCACACGC
GTGGCTTTTTCTTGAATTTGCAGTTTGAAAAATAACTACATGGATGATAAGAAAACATGGAGTACAGTCA
CTTTGAGAACCTTCAATCAGCTGGTAACGTCTTCGTTAATTGGATACTC
