>Addgene plasmid #62282 | pJZC620 | addgene partial sequence | sequence record 108345 | PCP-F 5'-ccatcgttctttcggtcgg-3'
GCAGACCGTCAGATCTTCGAAGAGAAGGTCGGGCCTCTGGTGGGTCGGCTGCGCCTCACGGCTTCGCTCC
GTCAAAACGGAGCCAAGACCGCGTATCGCGTCAACCTAAAACTGGATCAGGCGGACGTCGTTGATTCCGG
ACTTCCGAAAGTGCGCTACACTCAGGTATGGTCGCACGACGTGACAATCGTTGCGAATAGCACCGAGGCC
TCGCGCAAATCGTTGTACGATTTGACCAAGTCCCTCGTCGCGACCTCGCAGGTCGAAGATCTTGTCGTCA
ACCTTGTGCCGCTGGGCCGTGGCTCCGGACGAGCCGATGCTCTCGACGATTTTGACCTCGATATGCTGGG
ATCCGACGCTCTCGATGACTTCGACCTTGACATGCTGGGGAGTGACGCTCTGGACGACTTCGATCTCGAC
ATGCTGGGCTCCGACGCCCTGGATGACTTCGATCTGGACATGCTCATCAACTGAGCGGATCTCTTATGTC
TTTACGATTTATAGTTTTCATTATCAAGTATGCCTATATTAGTATATAGCATCTTTAGATGACAGTGTTC
GAAGTTTCACGAATAAAAGATAATATTCTACTTTTTGCTCCCACCGCGTTTGCTAGCACGAGTGAACACC
ATCCCTCGCCTGTGAGTTGTACCCATTCCTCTAAACTGTAGACATGGTAGCTTCAGCAGTGTTCGTTATG
TACGGCATCCTCCAACAAACAGTCGGTTATAG
